Addgene plasmid #40816: pCMV5-ratERK2-Q103A
Depositing lab: Natalie Ahn. Depositing organization: University of Colorado, Boulder. Publication: The gatekeeper residue controls autoactivation of ERK2 via a pathway of intramolecular connectivity. Emrick MA, Lee T, Starkey PJ, Mumby MC, Resing KA, Ahn NG. Proc Natl Acad Sci U S A. 2006 Nov 28;103(48):18101-6. Epub 2006 Nov 17. 10.1073/pnas.0608849103 PubMed 17114285.
Backbone
  Vector backbone: pCMV5
  Backbone manufacturer: David Russell, UTSW
  Backbone size w/o insert (bp): 4700
  Total vector size (bp): 6200
  Vector type: Mammalian Expression
Growth in bacteria
  Bacterial resistance: Ampicillin, 100 μg/mL
  Growth temperature: 37°C
  Growth strain: XL1 Blue
  Copy number: Unknown
Gene/Insert
  Gene/Insert name: MAPK1 (alt names: ERK2; p42)
  Species: R. norvegicus (rat)
  Insert size (bp): 1500
  Mutation: Q103A
  GenBank ID: NM_053842
  Entrez Gene: Mapk1 (a.k.a. ERK-2, ERT1, Erk2, p42-MAPK)
  Promoter: CMV
  Tag / fusion protein: His6 (N terminal on backbone)
  Cloning method: Unknown
  Sequencing primers: 5′ CMV
Resource information
  A portion of this plasmid was derived from a plasmid made by: Melanie Cobb, UTSW
Terms and licenses: Academic/Nonprofit Terms; Industry Terms: Not Available to Industry
How to cite: pCMV5-ratERK2-Q103A was a gift from Natalie Ahn (Addgene plasmid # 40816 ; http://n2t.net/addgene:40816 ; RRID:Addgene_40816)
