[The description below was written by a language model from this plasmid's Addgene catalogue record.]
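Description:
pCMV5-ratERK2-Q103A is a mammalian expression plasmid built on the pCMV5 backbone (about 4.7 kb), carrying a roughly 1.5 kb insert for a total size of about 6.2 kb. It is propagated in E. coli under ampicillin selection. The record lists the copy number as unknown and does not name the origin of replication or any mammalian selection marker. No feature table is provided, so the finer layout of the vector cannot be described beyond the catalogue fields.

The insert is rat Mapk1, encoding the mitogen-activated protein kinase ERK2 (also called p42 MAPK), with a single amino-acid substitution, Q103A. Transcription is driven by the CMV promoter, a strong constitutive promoter widely used for high-level expression in transfected mammalian cells. The protein is produced with an N-terminal His6 tag, which allows detection or metal-affinity purification of the expressed kinase. The cloning method is not recorded, and part of the plasmid is noted as deriving from an earlier construct made in another laboratory.

The associated publication concerns how the gatekeeper residue of ERK2 controls autoactivation of the kinase through a pathway of intramolecular connectivity. This suggests that Q103A is a gatekeeper-position mutant used to test how changes at that site affect autoactivation. The construct is therefore suited to expressing this mutant in mammalian cells so its activity and regulation can be compared with wild-type ERK2 or other variants, although the record itself does not spell out specific applications.
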