>Addgene plasmid #40816 | pCMV5-ratERK2-Q103A | addgene partial sequence | sequence record 54576 | CMV-F 5'-CGCAAATGGGCGGTAGGCGTG-3'
ACCGTCAGAATTCTAAGGAGGTTTAACCATGGCACATCACCATCACCATCACGCCATGGCGGCGGCGGCG
GCGGGCCCGGAGATGGTCCGCGGGCAGGTGTTCGACGTGGGGCCGCGCTACACTAATCTCTCGTACATCG
GAGAAGGCGCCTACGGCATGGTTTGTTCTGCTTATGATAATCTCAACAAAGTTCGAGTTGCTATCAAGAA
AATCAGTCCTTTTGAGCACCAGACCTACTGTCAGAGAACCCTGAGAGAGATAAAAATCCTACTGCGCTTC
AGACATGAGAACATCATCGGCATCAATGACATCATCCGGGCACCAACCATTGAGCAGATGAAAGATGTAT
ATATAGTAGCGGACCTCATGGAGACAGACCTTTACAAGCTCTTGAAGACACAGCACCTCAGCAATGATCA
TATCTGCTATTTTCTTTATCAGATCCTGAGAGGATTAAAGTATATACATTCAGCTAATGTTCTGCACCGT
GACCTCAAGCCTTCCAACCTCCTGCTGAACACCACTTGTGATCTCAAGATCTGTGACTTTGGCCTTGCCC
GTGTTGCAGATCCAGACCATGATCATACAGGGTTCTTGACAGAGTATGTAGCCACGCGTTGGTACAGAGC
TCCAGAAATTATGTTGAATTCCAAGGGTTATACCAAGTCCATTGATATTTGGTCTGTGGGCTGCATCCTG
GCAGAGATGCTATCCAACAGGCCTATCTTCCCAGGAAAGCATTACCTTGACCAGCTGAATCACATCCTGG
GTATTCTTGGATCTCCATCACAG
